>Addgene plasmid #110232 | pAW8_13Myc | addgene full sequence | sequence record 240240 | Addgene NGS Result
CAAAAAGTTAGGTGTAACAGAAAATCATGAAACTATGATTTCTAATTTATATATTGGAGGATTTTCTCTA
AAAAAAAAAATACAACAAATAAAAAACACTCAATGACCTGACCATTTGATGGAGTTTAAGTCAATACCTT
CTTGAACCATTTCCCATAATGGTGAAAGTTCCCTCAAGAATTTTACTCTGTCAGAAACGGCCTTAACGAC
GTAGTCGATCCGGACGATGGCCAACCTTCCAATTCATTAAATCGAGTCCTCCATCAGATGATTTACAAGG
TTTTGCATAGAATCCCTAAGTAAGAGAAGTTGTTAGTGATTTCTTCAAGTTTACTAAAATTTACATACAA
ATGGATGATCTCTTCTCCATTGTTTCCTTTCTTCTTGCAAACGCGTTTTACAAAGAGATGACATGCTATT
TTCTGATTATTTTTTTCTATAGTTTTCTATTTTGTACGTCCTTGGGAGTCCGAAATGTAAAATCGGGGTA
TGGTTAGTAGCGGCAGCGTTCATTATGGTATATAAAAGATAAAAAGTAGGGGCAAGCGAGACAGAATGGG
ATACAAGGGCATCGTCTATAATTATAGCTAAAAATTGTATTTTAATTTGTATTTTTTGTAATTTTATTTC
TCATTGTTTTACTTAAAATGAATGCGAATTAGAGAAAACTTCAACGAAATGTCAAAATAAGCTCAGCAAA
ATATACAATTTTAGGGAAAGCGATCAGCAACTTATTCTCCGTTGTAGATTCTTTTTCTTCATAAATTCCA
ACAATGTAACTGCCAATTGATTTTTCTCTAGATGCTAATAAATTGAAACTAATGAATATAATAACACAGG
TTTTGATAAATTGTAAACTCTTACTCAAAAAAAGAATGTTAAAACTAATTTAACCTTTTTATAAAGGCTC
ATGGCGTTAAAGAGGATAGTAAAAATTCTACAATTTTTTAATTTAATGTCACAATTGTCTTGCGAATATA
ATTCTATTAATTTTCGCTAACTGCTGTTTTAGTACTATTACTTTCAATATGCCTTATATGCAACTTTAAT
TCATGAAGAATGCAATATTTTTGCAATCTTTCTTGTACTGAGCGCTTTTTATCATTTAGTACTCATTATT
TAATTTTTCAGTAAAGGGCAATAAATAAATTTGTAGAAGATGCAATGTAATCTCCTCTATCCTTTTGCTC
ATATGTTTATGAGTATACCTAGTCTAGAAAGGCTTGTATTTAAAATATTATTCAATAAAAATTCACAATT
TTTACGACATGTGCTACCATTCACTTAACTTCCTGATTATAAAATTGGTTCGTTTATACTAATTACTTAA
GTACCTTTAACTAAACAAAATGCCTATATATATATTAATTTACAATGAGTGTCAGATAAGTCACTATGTC
CGAGTGGTTAAGGAGTTAGACTCGCCATCGATGGTATGGTGCACTCTCAGTACAATCTGCTCTGATGCCG
CATAGTTAAGCCAGCCCCGACACCCGCCAACACCCGCTGACGCGCCCTGACGGGCTTGTCTGCTCCCGGC
ATCCGCTTACAGACAAGCTGTGACCGTCTCCGGGAGCTGCATGTGTCAGAGGTTTTCACCGTCATCACCG
AAACGCGCGAGACGAAAGGGCCTCGTGATACGCCTATTTTTATAGGTTAATGTCATGATAATAATGGTTT
CTTAGACGTCAGGTGGCACTTTTCGGGGAAATGTGCGCGGAACCCCTATTTGTTTATTTTTCTAAATACA
TTCAAATATGTATCCGCTCATGAGACAATAACCCTGATAAATGCTTCAATAATATTGAAAAAGGAAGAGT
ATGAGTATTCAACATTTCCGTGTCGCCCTTATTCCCTTTTTTGCGGCATTTTGCCTTCCTGTTTTTGCTC
ACCCAGAAACGCTGGTGAAAGTAAAAGATGCTGAAGATCAGTTGGGTGCACGAGTGGGTTACATCGAACT
GGATCTCAACAGCGGTAAGATCCTTGAGAGTTTTCGCCCCGAAGAACGTTTTCCAATGATGAGCACTTTT
AAAGTTCTGCTATGTGGCGCGGTATTATCCCGTATTGACGCCGGGCAAGAGCAACTCGGTCGCCGCATAC
ACTATTCTCAGAATGACTTGGTTGAGTACTCACCAGTCACAGAAAAGCATCTTACGGATGGCATGACAGT
AAGAGAATTATGCAGTGCTGCCATAACCATGAGTGATAACACTGCGGCCAACTTACTTCTGACAACGATC
GGAGGACCGAAGGAGCTAACCGCTTTTTTGCACAACATGGGGGATCATGTAACTCGCCTTGATCGTTGGG
AACCGGAGCTGAATGAAGCCATACCAAACGACGAGCGTGACACCACGATGCCTGTAGCAATGGCAACAAC
GTTGCGCAAACTATTAACTGGCGAACTACTTACTCTAGCTTCCCGGCAACAATTAATAGACTGGATGGAG
GCGGATAAAGTTGCAGGACCACTTCTGCGCTCGGCCCTTCCGGCTGGCTGGTTTATTGCTGATAAATCTG
GAGCCGGTGAGCGTGGGTCTCGCGGTATCATTGCAGCACTGGGGCCAGATGGTAAGCCCTCCCGTATCGT
AGTTATCTACACGACGGGGAGTCAGGCAACTATGGATGAACGAAATAGACAGATCGCTGAGATAGGTGCC
TCACTGATTAAGCATTGGTAACTGTCAGACCAAGTTTACTCATATATACTTTAGATTGATTTAAAACTTC
ATTTTTAATTTAAAAGGATCTAGGTGAAGATCCTTTTTGATAATCTCATGACCAAAATCCCTTAACGTGA
GTTTTCGTTCCACTGAGCGTCAGACCCCGTAGAAAAGATCAAAGGATCTTCTTGAGATCCTTTTTTTCTG
CGCGTAATCTGCTGCTTGCAAACAAAAAAACCACCGCTACCAGCGGTGGTTTGTTTGCCGGATCAAGAGC
TACCAACTCTTTTTCCGAAGGTAACTGGCTTCAGCAGAGCGCAGATACCAAATACTGTTCTTCTAGTGTA
GCCGTAGTTAGGCCACCACTTCAAGAACTCTGTAGCACCGCCTACATACCTCGCTCTGCTAATCCTGTTA
CCAGTGGCTGCTGCCAGTGGCGATAAGTCGTGTCTTACCGGGTTGGACTCAAGACGATAGTTACCGGATA
AGGCGCAGCGGTCGGGCTGAACGGGGGGTTCGTGCACACAGCCCAGCTTGGAGCGAACGACCTACACCGA
ACTGAGATACCTACAGCGTGAGCTATGAGAAAGCGCCACGCTTCCCGAAGGGAGAAAGGCGGACAGGTAT
CCGGTAAGCGGCAGGGTCGGAACAGGAGAGCGCACGAGGGAGCTTCCAGGGGGAAACGCCTGGTATCTTT
ATAGTCCTGTCGGGTTTCGCCACCTCTGACTTGAGCGTCGATTTTTGTGATGCTCGTCAGGGGGGCGGAG
CCTATGGAAAAACGCCAGCAACGCGGCCTTTTTACGGTTCCTGGCCTTTTGCTGGCCTTTTGCTCACATG
TTCTTTCCTGCGTTATCCCCTGATTCTGTGGATAACCGTATTACCGCCTTTGAGTGAGCTGATACCGCTC
GCCGCAGCCGAACGACCGAGCGCAGCGAGTCAGTGAGCGAGGAAGCGGAAGAGCGCCCAATACGCAAACC
GCCTCTCCCCGCGCGTTGGCCGATTCATTAATGCAGCTGGCACGACAGGTTTCCCGACTGGAAAGCGGGC
AGTGAGCGCAACGCAATTAATGTGAGTTAGCTCACTCATTAGGCACCCCAGGCTTTACACTTTATGCTTC
CGGCTCGTATGTTGTGTGGAATTGTGAGCGGATAACAATTTCACACAGGAAACAGCTATGACCATGATTA
CGCCAAGCTTGCATGCGCGGCCGCATAACTTCGTATATAATACCATATACGAAGTTATACTAGTTCGTCG
ACTGGATGGCGGCGTTAGTATCGAATCGACAGCAGTATAGCGACCAGCATTCACATACGATTGACGCATG
ATATTACTTTCTGCGCACTTAACTTCGCATCTGGGCAGATGATGTCGAGGCGAAAAAAAATATAAATCAC
GCTAACATTTGATTAAAATAGAACAACTACAATATAAAAAAACTATACAAATGACAAGTTCTTGAAAACA
AGAATCTTTTTATTGTCAGTACTGATTAGAAAAACTCATCGAGCATCAAATGAAACTGCAATTTATTCAT
ATCAGGATTATCAATACCATATTTTTGAAAAAGCCGTTTCTGTAATGAAGGAGAAAACTCACCGAGGCAG
TTCCATAGGATGGCAAGATCCTGGTATCGGTCTGCGATTCCGACTCGTCCAACATCAATACAACCTATTA
ATTTCCCCTCGTCAAAAATAAGGTTATCAAGTGAGAAATCACCATGAGTGACGACTGAATCCGGTGAGAA
TGGCAAAAGCTTATGCATTTCTTTCCAGACTTGTTCAACAGGCCAGCCATTACGCTCGTCATCAAAATCA
CTCGCATCAACCAAACCGTTATTCATTCGTGATTGCGCCTGAGCGAGACGAAATACGCGATCGCTGTTAA
AAGGACAATTACAAACAGGAATCGAATGCAACCGGCGCAGGAACACTGCCAGCGCATCAACAATATTTTC
ACCTGAATCAGGATATTCTTCTAATACCTGGAATGCTGTTTTGCCGGGGATCGCAGTGGTGAGTAACCAT
GCATCATCAGGAGTACGGATAAAATGCTTGATGGTCGGAAGAGGCATAAATTCCGTCAGCCAGTTTAGTC
TGACCATCTCATCTGTAACATCATTGGCAACGCTACCTTTGCCATGTTTCAGAAACAACTCTGGCGCATC
GGGCTTCCCATACAATCGATAGATTGTCGCACCTGATTGCCCGACATTATCGCGAGCCCATTTATACCCA
TATAAATCAGCATCCATGTTGGAATTTAATCGCGGCCTCGAAACGTGAGTCTTTTCCTTACCCATGGTTG
TTTATGTTCGGATGTGATGTGAGAACTGTATCCTAGCAAGATTTTAAAAGGAAGTATATGAAAGAAGAAC
CTCAGTGGCAAATCCTAACCTTTTATATTTCTCTACAGGGGCGCGGCGTGGGGACAATTCAACGCGTCTG
TGAGGGGAGCGTTTCCCTGCTCGCAGGTCTGCAGCGAGGAGCCGTAATTTTTGCTTCGCGCCGTGCGGCC
ATCAAAATGTATGGATGCAAATGATTATACATGGGGATGTATGGGCTAAATGTACGGGCGACAGTCACAT
CATGCCCCTGAGCTGCGCACGTCAAGACTGTCAAGGAGGGTATTCTGGGCCTCCATGTCGCTGGCCGGGT
GACCCGGCGGGGACGAGGCAAGCTAAACAGATCTATATTACCCTGTTATCCCTAGCGGATCTGCCGGTAG
AGGTGTGGTCAATAAGAGCGACCTCATACTATACCTGAGAAAGCAACCTGACCTACAGGAAAGAGTTACT
CAAGAATAAGAATTTTCGTTTTAAAACCTAAGAGTCACTTTAAAATTTGTATACACTTATTTTTTTTATA
ACTTATTTAATAATAAAAATCATAAATCATAAGAAATTCGCTTATTTAGAAGTGGCGCGAATTCACTAGT
GATTGATTAATTTTTGTTCACCGTTCAAGTCTTCCTCGGAGATTAGCTTTTGTTCACCGTTCAAATCTTC
TTCAGAAATCAACTTTTGTTCACCGTCGAGTCCGTTCAAGTCTTCTTCTGAGATTAATTTTTGTTCACCG
TTCAAGTCTTCCTCGGAGATTAGCTTTTGTTCACCGTTCAAATCTTCTTCAGAAATCAACTTTTGTTCAC
CGTCGAGTCCGTTCAAGTCTTCTTCTGAGATTAATTTTTGTTCACCGTTCAAGTCTTCCTCGGAGATTAG
CTTTTGTTCACCGTTCAAATCTTCTTCAGAAATCAACTTTTGTTCACCGTCGAGTCCGTTCAAGTCTTCT
TCTGAGATTAATTTTTGTTCACCGTTCAAGTCTTCCTCGGAGATTAGCTTTTGTTCACCGTTCAAATCTT
CTTCAGAAATCAACTTTTGTTCACCGTCGAGTCCGTTCAAGTCTTCTTCTGAGATTAATTTTTGTTCACC
GTTCAAGTCTTCCTCGGAGATTAGCTTTTGTTCAAGCATGCATAACTTCGTATAATGTATGCTATACGAA
GTTATGCGGCCGCTGAATTCACTGGCCGTCGTTTTACAACGTCGTGACTGGGAAAACCCTGGCGTTACCC
AACTTAATCGCCTTGCAGCACATCCCCCTTTCGCCAGCTGGCGTAATAGCGAAGAGGCCCGCACCGATCG
CCCTTCCCAACAGTTGCGCAGCCTGAATGGCGAATGGCGCCTGATGCGGTATTTTCTCCTTACGCATCTG
TGCGGTATTTCACACCGCATACCATCGTCCGGATCAATGAAGTAGATGAGTTTACTACCTGTATATACTT
TTTTTTTTGTCAAAGTCACTTTTATGGCATTTCCATGTTGAAGGATTAGCCACAGCACTAAATTTTCAGC
GTATGATTGCTTTTAAATATTTAATTTTCATCGTTTTTTAATTAATATTCAAAACGATTTAATGCCTTCT
ACATCTGAAGTCAAGCTCATAGACTCGGGTTGGGTAGCTAAAACTACATCTAACACGAAGGGGTATAGCC
TTCTTAAAGTATACTCATGTATAAACGTTTTGGGTTCATATTTTTGGGCCACGTGGTTTATAAAAATTCT
TAACTACACCACTCGGTATCCCGCACCCGTCTACGTTTCTACGATTTCGAGCTAATATTGAGTAAAGTGA
TTAGCAAAAAAAATAAAAGTACTCGTTGTCGGAGATCAAGAATTTTTCTATTATCTCATCTAAACCACTT
TCTAAAAGCGAAAAACAAAATCGTAATATGCAGCTTGAATGGGCTTCCATAGTTTGAAAGAAAAACCCTA
GCAGTACTGGCAAGGGAGACATTCCTTTTACCTGGCTAATCGCCATCTTCCAGCAGGCGCACCATTGCCC
CTGTTTCACTATCCAGGTTACGGATATAGTTCATGACAATATTTACATTGGTCCAGCCACCAGCTTGCAT
GATCTCCGGTATTGAAACTCCAGCGCGGGCCATATCTCGCGCGGCTCCGACACGGGCACTGTGTCCAGAC
CAGGCCAGGTATCTCTGACCAGAGTCATCCTTAGCGCCGTAAATCAATCGATGAGTTGCTTCAAAAATCC
CTTCCAGGGCGCGAGTTGATAGCTGGCTGGTGGCAGATGGCGCGGCAACACCATTTTTTCTGACCCGGCA
AAACAGGTAGTTATTCGGATCATCAGCTACACCAGAGACGGAAATCCATCGCTCGACCAGTTTAGTTACC
CCCAGGCTAAGTGCCTTCTCTACACCTGCGGTGCTAACCAGCGTTTTCGTTCTGCCAATATGGATTAACA
TTCTCCCACCGTCAGTACGTGAGATATCTTTAACCCTGATCCTGGCAATTTCGGCTATACGTAACAGGGT
GTTATAAGCAATCCCCAGAAATGCCAGATTACGTATATCCTGGCAGCGATCGCTATTTTCCATGAGTGAA
CGAACCTGGTCGAAATCAGTGCGTTCGAACGCTAGAGCCTGTTTTGCACGTTCACCGGCATCAACGTTTT
CTTTTCGGATCCGCCGCATAACCAGTGAAACAGCATTGCTGTCACTTGGTCGTGGCAGCCCGGACCGACG
ATGAAGCATGTTTAGCTGGCCCAAATGTTGCTGGATAGTTTTTACTGCCAGACCGCGCGCCTGAAGATAT
AGAAGATAATCGCGAACATCTTCAGGTTCTGCGGGAAACCATTTCCGGTTATTCAACTTGCACCATGCCG
CCCACGACCGGCAAACGGACAGAAGCATTTTCCAGGTATGCTCAGAAAACGCCTGGCGATCCCTGAACAT
GTCCATCAGGTTCTTGCGAACCTCATCACTCGTTGCATCGACCGGTAACTTTTAGATTAACATTTGTTTA
AATATGAAATTAGGCAATGTAACATACTGCAGGCAAATTTTGGTGTACGGTAAGTAAATTGGACATATGA
TTTAACAAAGCGACTATAAGTCAGAAAGTGAGAATGAGATTGAAATAATTAATTCAACTTATTCAATTGA
TGATATGCCAGGATTCCTCTTCCTTTATCTTCAATGTTTCGATTAACAGGTCCATTATCCGGTTTTTAGT
TTCGCTGCACATTGCCGAATGACAATCGGATTCCTTTAAGCTTTGCTTTTGCCCTGTTTTCTCTCCCCAG
TAATCGTTGGGTGACTGAACCATCCAGTAGCCGAGAGTTACGTTTTTCCTGATTTAATAAATATCCATAT
CTATTTGTCTCGTGGTGTTTTACAGCAACTAACCGAAATTACTATTTTGCATCATCCAACCATAAAGAGA
CAACAATAATTCTAGAAAACATATAACAAGTGTTTTTTTCTATTTACGTCTCATACGCAAAGTCCACTTT
ACCATGTTTTGGAAACTTGTACCCAACCATTCATTTTTCGATTTTGTAATGAGGCTCTTTTCTTCTAACA
ATCATTGAGGTCATTATCATGTGTCCTCACCTATTGTTTAAATTGAGGCTTGCGCTATTCCCAAAATTGT
GGGTATTATTTTCATATATCAGTATCTGCAATTTCGGTTCAACTCCGGAAGCTCGGTACCCAACTGTGGG
AATACTCAGGTATCGTAAGATGCAAGAGTTCGAATCTCTTAGCAACCATTATTTTTTTTCTCTCAACATA
ACGAGAACACACAGGGGCGCTATCGCACAGAATCAAATTCGATGACTGGAAATTTTTTGTTAATTTCAGA
GGTCGCCTGACGCATATACCTTTTTCAACTGAAAAATTGGGAGAAAAAGGAAAGGTGAGAGCGCCGGAAC
CGGCTTTTCATATAGAATAGAGAAGCGTTCATGACTAAATGCTTGCATCACAATACTTGAAGTTGACAAT
ATTATTTAAGGACCTATTGTTTTTTCCAATAGGTGGTTAGCAATCGTCTTACTTTCTAACTTTTCTTACC
TTTTACATTTCAGCAATATATATATATATATATATATATATTTCAAGGATATACCATTGTAATGTCTGCC
CCTAAGAAGATCGTCGTTTTGCCAGGTGACCACGTTGGTCAAGAAATCACAGCCGAAGCCATTAAGGTTC
TTAAAGCTATTTCTGATGTTCGTTCCAATGTCAAGTTCGATTTCGAAAATCATTTAATTGGTGGTGCTGC
TATCGATGCTACAGGTGTTCCACTTCCAGATGAGGCGCTGGAAGCCTCCAAGAAGGCTGATGCCGTTTTG
TTAGGTGCTGTGGGTGGTCCTAAATGGGGTACCGGTAGTGTTAGACCTGAACAAGGTTTACTAAAAATCC
GTAAAGAACTTCAATTGTACGCCAACTTAAGACCATGTAACTTTGCATCCGACTCTCTTTTAGACTTATC
TCCAATCAAGCCACAATTTGCTAAAGGTACTGACTTCGTTGTTGTTAGAGAATTAGTGGGAGGTATTTAC
TTTGGTAAGAGAAAGGAAGACGATGGTGATGGTGTCGCTTGGGATAGTGAACAATACACCGTTCCAGAAG
TGCAAAGAATCACAAGAATGGCCGCTTTCATGGCCCTACAACATGAGCCACCATTGCCTATTTGGTCCTT
GGATAAAGCTAATGTTTTGGCCTCTTCAAGATTATGGAGAAAAACTGTGGAGGAAACCATCAAGAACGAA
TTTCCTACATTGAAAGTTCAACATCAATTGATTGATTCTGCCGCCATGATCCTAGTTAAGAACCCAACCC
ACCTAAATGGTATTATAATCACCAGCAACATGTTTGGTGATATCATCTCCGATGAAGCCTCCGTTATCCC
AGGCTCCTTGGGTTTGTTGCCATCTGCGTCCTTGGCCTCTTTGCCAGACAAGAACACCGCATTTGGTTTG
TACGAACCATGCCATGGTTCCGCTCCAGATTTGCCAAAGAATAAGGTCAACCCTATCGCCACTATCTTGT
CTGCTGCAATGATGTTGAAATTGTCATTGAACTTGCCTGAAGAAGGTAAAGCCATTGAAGATGCAGTTAA
AAAGGTTTTGGATGCAGGTATCAGAACTGGTGATTTAGGTGGTTCCAACAGTACCACCGAAGTCGGTGAT
GCTGTCGCCGAAGAAGTTAAGAAAATCCTTGCTTAAAAAGATTCTCTTTTTTTGTGATATTTGTACATAA
ACTTTATAAATGAAATTCATAATAGAAACGACACGAAATTACAAAATGGAATATGTTCATAGGGTAGACG
AAACTATATACGCAATCTACATACATTTATCAAGAAGGAGAAAAAGGAGGATGTAAAGGAATACAGGTAA
GCAAATTGATACTAATGGCTCAACGTGATAAGGAAAAAGAATTGCACTTTAACATTAATATTGACAAGGA
GGAGGGCATCACA
Features (pLannotate 1.2.2; 24 found; start..end, strand, type, name):
    103..243     -  CDS            NFS1 (fragment): NFS1_YEAST - Also known as SPL1 From Saccharomyces cerevisiae (strain ATCC 204508 / S288c) (Baker's yeast).
    349..414     -  CDS            hus5 (fragment): UBC9_SCHPO - Also known as ubc9. Experimental evidence at protein level: Swiss-Prot protein existence level 1. Catalyzes the covalent attachment of ubiquitin-like protein SUMO/Smt3 to other proteins. Required for efficient recovery from DNA damage or S-phase arrest and normal mitosis. This may be as part of a checkpoint independent recovery process. From Schizosaccharomyces pombe (strain 972 / ATCC 24843) (Fission yeast).
    575..1356    +  rep_origin     ars1: Schizosaccharomyces pombe autonomously replicating sequence ars1
   1435..1484    -  misc_feature   bom (fragment): basis of mobility region from pBR322
   1586..1621    -  CDS            rop (fragment): Rop protein, which maintains plasmids at low copy number; rop
   1716..1820    +  promoter       AmpR promoter: bla
   1821..2681    +  CDS            AmpR: β-lactamase; bla; confers resistance to ampicillin, carbenicillin, and related antibiotics
   2852..3440    +  rep_origin     ori: high-copy-number ColE1/pMB1/pBR322/pUC origin of replication
   3623..3715    +  CDS            lacI (fragment): lac repressor; lacI; The lac repressor binds to the lac operator to inhibit transcription in E. coli. This inhibition can be relieved by adding lactose or isopropyl-β-D-thiogalactopyranoside (IPTG).
   3728..3749    +  protein_bind   CAP binding site: CAP binding activates transcription in the presence of cAMP. E. coli catabolite activator protein
   3764..3794    +  promoter       lac promoter: promoter for the E. coli lac operon
   3802..3818    +  protein_bind   lac operator: The lac repressor binds to the lac operator to inhibit transcription in E. coli. This inhibition can be relieved by adding lactose or isopropyl-β-D-thiogalactopyranoside (IPTG). lac repressor encoded by lacI
   3953..5309    -  gene           kanMX: yeast selectable marker conferring kanamycin resistance (Wach et al., 1994)
   5384..5571    -  terminator     ADH1 terminator: S. cerevisiae ADH1; transcription terminator for the S. cerevisiae alcohol dehydrogenase 1 (ADH1) gene
   5626..6123    -  CDS            13xMyc: 13 tandem Myc epitope tags
   6132..6165    -  protein_bind   loxP: Cre-mediated recombination occurs in the 8-bp core sequence (GCATACAT). Cre recombinase
   6177..6334    +  CDS            lacZα (fragment): LacZα fragment of β-galactosidase; lacZ fragment
   6340..6391    -  misc_feature   bom (fragment): basis of mobility region from pBR322
   6402..6418    +  CDS            calmodulin (fragment): calcium-binding protein
   6966..7958    -  CDS            Cre: site-specific recombinase Cre is a site-specific recombinase from bacteriophage P1. Recombination occurs at loxP sequences.
   8008..8046    -  CDS            Cre (fragment): site-specific recombinase Cre is a site-specific recombinase from bacteriophage P1. Recombination occurs at loxP sequences.
   8048..8654    -  promoter       nmt1 promoter (fragment): wild-type nmt1 promoter from Schizosaccharomyces pombe, conferring strong thiamine-repressible expression
   8672..9061    +  promoter       LEU2 promoter: S. cerevisiae LEU2
   9092..10183   +  CDS            LEU2: LEU3_YEAST - Experimental evidence at protein level: Swiss-Prot protein existence level 1. Catalyzes the oxidation of 3-carboxy-2-hydroxy-4- methylpentanoate (3-isopropylmalate) to 3-carboxy-4-methyl-2- oxopentanoate. The product decarboxylates to 4-methyl-2 oxopentanoate. From Saccharomyces cerevisiae (strain ATCC 204508 / S288c) (Baker's yeast).
