[The description below was written by a language model from this plasmid's Addgene catalogue record and pLannotate feature annotations shown in this document.]
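Description:
pAW8_13Myc is an empty-backbone Cre/lox vector for C-terminal epitope tagging of genes in the fission yeast Schizosaccharomyces pombe by recombinase-mediated cassette exchange. The catalogue lists pUC19 as the backbone, and the roughly 10.4 kb sequenced plasmid carries the high-copy ColE1/pUC origin and the AmpR β-lactamase gene for propagation and ampicillin selection in E. coli, together with remnants of the lac promoter/operator and lacZα region. For maintenance in fission yeast it contains the S. pombe ars1 autonomously replicating sequence and the S. cerevisiae LEU2 gene with its own promoter, an auxotrophic marker generally used to complement leucine auxotrophy in the host.

The payload is a tagging cassette consisting of a loxP site followed immediately by a 13xMyc coding block (thirteen tandem copies of the human c-Myc epitope), the S. cerevisiae ADH1 terminator and a kanMX marker, which gives drug-based selection in yeast. The same plasmid encodes Cre recombinase downstream of the S. pombe nmt1 promoter, a strong thiamine-repressible promoter, so that the recombinase is supplied in cis once the plasmid is in yeast cells. In cassette exchange, Cre swaps the lox-flanked plasmid segment into a pre-engineered chromosomal locus bearing matching sites, fusing the Myc repeats to the end of the target open reading frame. Such exchange normally relies on a second, incompatible lox variant; the automated annotation identifies only the single loxP site, so the other boundary of the cassette is not defined by the record. Small annotated fragments (NFS1, hus5, rop, bom, lacI, calmodulin) appear to be flanking remnants or incidental matches rather than functional elements. No gene insert is present.
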