Addgene plasmid #110232: pAW8_13Myc
Purpose: (Empty Backbone) Cre/Lox C-terminal tagging construct encoding 13 copies of the human c-myc (Myc) epitope
Depositing lab: Tony Carr. Depositing organization: University of Sussex. Publication: Gene tagging and gene replacement using recombinase-mediated cassette exchange in Schizosaccharomyces pombe. Watson AT1, Garcia V, Bone N, Carr AM, Armstrong J.. Gene. 2008 Jan 15;407(1-2):63-74 10.1016/j.gene.2007.09.024 PubMed 18054176.
Backbone
  Vector backbone: pUC19
  Vector type: Cre/Lox
Growth in bacteria
  Bacterial resistance: Ampicillin, 100 μg/mL
  Growth temperature: 37°C
  Growth strain: DH5alpha
  Copy number: High Copy
Gene/Insert
  Gene/Insert name: None
Terms and licenses: Academic/Nonprofit Terms; Industry Terms: Not Available to Industry
How to cite: pAW8_13Myc was a gift from Tony Carr (Addgene plasmid # 110232 ; http://n2t.net/addgene:110232 ; RRID:Addgene_110232)
